Addgene plasmid #163708: EC2_3_dCas9_Mxi1_sgRNA
Purpose: Yeast low copy plasmid with dCas9, sgRNA expression cassette and Mxi1 transcriptional repressor
Depositing lab: Yvonne Nygård. Depositing organization: Chalmers University of Technology. Publication: A CRISPR activation and interference toolkit for industrial Saccharomyces cerevisiae strain KE6-12. Camara E, Lenitz I, Nygard Y. Sci Rep. 2020 Sep 3;10(1):14605. doi: 10.1038/s41598-020-71648-w. PubMed 32884066.
Backbone
  Vector backbone: MoClo-YTK
  Total vector size (bp): 9502
  Vector type: Yeast Expression
  Selectable markers: Neomycin (select with G418)
Growth in bacteria
  Bacterial resistance: Kanamycin, 50 μg/mL
  Growth temperature: 37°C
  Growth strain: DH5alpha
  Copy number: Low Copy
Gene/Insert 1
  Gene/Insert name: dCas9 (alt name: Nuclease-deficient Cas9)
  Species: Streptococcus pyogenes
  Insert size (bp): 4101
  Mutation: Point mutations D10A and H840A
  Promoter: ScTEF1
  Cloning method: Unknown
  Sequencing primers: 5′ Golden Gate Assembly
Gene/Insert 2
  Gene/Insert name: Mxi1+SV40 NLS (alt name: Mammalian transcriptional repressor Mxi1 + SV40 nuclear localization sequence)
  Species: Synthetic
  Insert size (bp): 144
  Cloning method: Unknown
  Sequencing primers: 5′ Golden Gate Assembly
Terms and licenses: Academic/Nonprofit Terms; Industry Terms: Not Available to Industry
How to cite: EC2_3_dCas9_Mxi1_sgRNA was a gift from Yvonne Nygård (Addgene plasmid # 163708 ; http://n2t.net/addgene:163708 ; RRID:Addgene_163708)
