[The description below was written by a language model from this plasmid's Addgene catalogue record and pLannotate feature annotations shown in this document.]
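Description:
EC2_3_dCas9_Mxi1_sgRNA is a 9.5 kb yeast expression plasmid assembled by Golden Gate cloning from the MoClo-YTK parts system and designed for CRISPR interference in Saccharomyces cerevisiae. It is a shuttle vector. In yeast it is maintained at low copy through a CEN6/ARS element, which gives stable centromeric segregation, and is selected with G418 through a kanMX cassette that ends in the Ashbya gossypii TEF terminator. In E. coli it replicates from a ColE1/pUC-type origin and is selected with kanamycin through a separate aph(3')-Ia KanR gene. The catalogue lists the copy number as low, whereas the annotated bacterial origin is of the high-copy type. The listing may therefore refer to the yeast copy number.

The main payload is a nuclease-deficient Streptococcus pyogenes Cas9 carrying the D10A and H840A mutations, expressed from the S. cerevisiae TEF1 promoter. An SV40 nuclear localization signal is annotated just upstream of the dCas9 coding sequence. The repressor domain of the mammalian Max-interacting protein Mxi1 follows immediately downstream, and the catalogue describes this part as Mxi1 plus an SV40 NLS. Together these elements form a nuclear-targeted dCas9–Mxi1 fusion. Downstream lies the sgRNA cassette, in which a tRNA element precedes the S. pyogenes guide RNA scaffold. The tRNA probably supports guide transcription and processing, but the record names neither the sgRNA promoter nor any target spacer. A short fragment matching yeast MRL1 near the start of the sequence is probably incidental to an assembly part. With a guide directed to a promoter region, the fusion binds DNA without cutting it and represses transcription. The plasmid belongs to a CRISPR activation and interference toolkit developed for the industrial S. cerevisiae strain KE6-12.
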