Features (pLannotate 1.2.2; 12 found; start..end, strand, type, name):
     29..166     +  CDS            MRL1 (fragment): MRL1_YEAST - Experimental evidence at protein level: Swiss-Prot protein existence level 1. Sorting receptor involved in the transport of vacuolar enzymes from the Golgi complex to the vacuole. Involved in the delivery and maturation of PEP4 (vacuolar proteinase A) and PRB1 (vacuolar proteinase B). From Saccharomyces cerevisiae (strain ATCC 204508 / S288c) (Baker's yeast).
    328..735     +  promoter       TEF1 promoter: S. cerevisiae TEF1; promoter for EF-1α
    758..778     +  CDS            SV40 NLS: nuclear localization signal of SV40 (simian virus 40) large T antigen
    785..4885    +  CDS            cas9: CAS9_STRP1 - Also known as csn1 From Streptococcus pyogenes serotype M1.
   4913..5035    +  CDS            Mxi1: transcriptional repressor domain from the mouse Max-interacting protein 1 (Schreiber-Agus et al., 1995)
   5426..5516    +  ncRNA          tRNA: Accession: RF00005 - tRNA
   5618..5693    +  misc_RNA       gRNA scaffold: guide RNA scaffold for the Streptococcus pyogenes CRISPR/Cas9 system
   5860..7215    +  gene           kanMX: yeast selectable marker conferring kanamycin resistance (Wach et al., 1994)
   7018..7215    +  terminator     TEF terminator: Ashbya gossypii TEF terminator
   7220..7723    +  misc_feature   CEN/ARS: S. cerevisiae CEN6 centromere fused to an autonomously replicating sequence
   7767..8582    -  CDS            KanR: aminoglycoside phosphotransferase; aph(3')-Ia; confers resistance to kanamycin in bacteria or G418 (Geneticin®) in eukaryotes
   8807..9395    +  rep_origin     ori: high-copy-number ColE1/pMB1/pBR322/pUC origin of replication
>Addgene plasmid #163708 | EC2_3_dCas9_Mxi1_sgRNA | addgene full sequence | sequence record 346726 | Addgene NGS Result
CCCTGAATTCGCATCTAGACTGAACTGGCCGATAATTGCAGACGAACGCCTTGCCAACAGGGAGTTCTTC
AGAGACATGGAGGCTCAAAACGAAATTATTGACAGCCTAGACATCAATAGTCATACAACAGAAAGCGACC
ACCCAACTTTGGCTGATAATAGCGTATAAACAATGCATACTTTGTACGTTCAAAATACAATGCAGTAGAT
ATATTTATGCATATTACATATAATACATATCACATAGGAAGCAACAGGCGCGTTGGACTTTTAATTTTCG
AGGACCGCGAATCCTTACATCACACCCAATCCCCCACAAGTGATCCCCCACACACCATAGCTTCAAAATG
TTTCTACTCCTTTTTTACTCTTCCAGATTTTCTCGGACTCCGCGCATCGCCGTACCACTTCAAAACACCC
AAGCACAGCATACTAAATTTCCCCTCTTTCTTCCTCTAGGGTGTCGTTAATTACCCGTACTAAAGGTTTG
GAAAAGAAAAAAGACACCGCCTCGTTTCTTTTTCTTCGTCGAAAAAGGCAATAAAAATTTTTATCACGTT
TCTTTTTCTTGAAAATTTTTTTTTTTGATTTTTTTCTCTTTCGATGACCTCCCATTGATATTTAAGTTAA
TAAACGGTCATCAATTTCTCAAGTTTCAGTTTCATTTTTCTTGTTCTATTACAACTTTTTTTACTTCTTG
CTCATTAGAAAGAAAGCATAGCAATCTAATCTAAGTTTTAATTACAAAAGATCTATGCCAAAGAAGAAGA
GAAAGGTAGGCAGCGACAAGAAGTATTCTATCGGACTGGCCATCGGGACTAATAGCGTCGGGTGGGCCGT
GATCACTGACGAGTACAAGGTGCCCTCTAAGAAGTTCAAGGTGCTCGGGAACACCGACCGGCATTCCATC
AAGAAAAATCTGATCGGAGCTCTCCTCTTTGATTCAGGGGAAACCGCTGAAGCAACCCGCCTCAAGCGGA
CTGCTAGACGGCGGTACACCAGGAGGAAGAACCGGATTTGTTACCTTCAAGAGATATTCTCCAACGAAAT
GGCAAAGGTCGACGACAGCTTCTTCCATAGGCTGGAAGAATCATTCCTCGTGGAAGAGGATAAGAAGCAT
GAACGGCATCCCATCTTCGGTAATATCGTCGACGAGGTGGCCTATCACGAGAAATACCCAACCATCTACC
ATCTTCGCAAAAAGCTGGTGGACTCAACCGACAAGGCAGACCTCCGGCTTATCTACCTGGCCCTGGCCCA
CATGATCAAGTTCAGAGGCCACTTCCTGATCGAGGGCGACCTCAATCCTGACAATAGCGATGTGGATAAA
CTGTTCATCCAGCTGGTGCAGACTTACAACCAGCTCTTTGAAGAGAACCCCATCAATGCAAGCGGAGTCG
ATGCCAAGGCCATTCTGTCAGCCCGGCTGTCAAAGAGCCGCAGACTTGAGAATCTTATCGCTCAGCTGCC
GGGTGAAAAGAAAAATGGACTGTTCGGGAACCTGATTGCTCTTTCACTTGGGCTGACTCCCAATTTCAAG
TCTAATTTCGACCTGGCAGAGGATGCCAAGCTGCAACTGTCCAAGGACACCTATGATGACGATCTCGACA
ACCTCCTGGCCCAGATCGGTGACCAATACGCCGACCTTTTCCTTGCTGCTAAGAATCTTTCTGACGCCAT
CCTGCTGTCTGACATTCTCCGCGTGAACACTGAAATCACCAAGGCCCCTCTTTCAGCTTCAATGATTAAG
CGGTATGATGAGCACCACCAGGACCTGACCCTGCTTAAGGCACTCGTCCGGCAGCAGCTTCCGGAGAAGT
ACAAGGAAATCTTCTTTGACCAGTCAAAGAATGGATACGCCGGCTACATCGACGGAGGTGCCTCCCAAGA
GGAATTTTATAAGTTTATCAAACCTATCCTTGAGAAGATGGACGGCACCGAAGAGCTCCTCGTGAAACTG
AATCGGGAGGATCTGCTGCGGAAGCAGCGCACTTTCGACAATGGGAGCATTCCCCACCAGATCCATCTTG
GGGAGCTTCACGCCATCCTTCGGCGCCAAGAGGACTTCTACCCCTTTCTTAAGGACAACAGGGAGAAGAT
TGAGAAAATTCTCACTTTCCGCATCCCCTACTACGTGGGACCCCTCGCCAGAGGAAATAGCCGGTTTGCT
TGGATGACCAGAAAGTCAGAAGAAACTATCACTCCCTGGAACTTCGAAGAGGTGGTGGACAAGGGAGCCA
GCGCTCAGTCATTCATCGAACGGATGACTAACTTCGATAAGAACCTCCCCAATGAGAAGGTCCTGCCGAA
ACATTCCCTGCTCTACGAGTACTTTACCGTGTACAACGAGCTGACCAAGGTGAAATATGTCACCGAAGGG
ATGAGGAAGCCCGCATTCCTGTCAGGCGAACAAAAGAAGGCAATTGTGGACCTTCTGTTCAAGACCAATA
GAAAGGTGACCGTGAAGCAGCTGAAGGAGGACTATTTCAAGAAAATTGAATGCTTCGACTCTGTGGAGAT
TAGCGGGGTCGAAGATCGGTTCAACGCAAGCCTGGGTACCTACCATGATCTGCTTAAGATCATCAAGGAC
AAGGATTTTCTGGACAATGAGGAGAAAGAGGACATCCTTGAGGACATTGTCCTGACTCTCACTCTGTTCG
AGGACCGGGAAATGATCGAGGAGAGGCTTAAGACCTACGCCCATCTGTTCGACGATAAAGTGATGAAGCA
ACTTAAACGGAGAAGATATACCGGATGGGGACGCCTTAGCCGCAAACTCATCAACGGAATCCGGGACAAA
CAGAGCGGAAAGACCATTCTTGATTTCCTTAAGAGCGACGGATTCGCTAATCGCAACTTCATGCAACTTA
TCCATGATGATTCCCTGACCTTTAAGGAGGACATCCAGAAGGCCCAAGTGTCTGGACAAGGTGACTCACT
GCACGAGCATATCGCAAATCTGGCTGGTTCACCCGCTATTAAGAAGGGTATTCTCCAGACCGTGAAAGTC
GTGGACGAGCTGGTCAAGGTGATGGGTCGCCATAAACCAGAGAACATTGTCATCGAGATGGCCAGGGAAA
ACCAGACTACCCAGAAGGGACAGAAGAACAGCAGGGAGCGGATGAAAAGAATTGAGGAAGGGATTAAGGA
GCTCGGGTCACAGATCCTTAAAGAGCACCCGGTGGAAAACACCCAGCTTCAGAATGAGAAGCTCTATCTG
TACTACCTTCAAAATGGACGCGATATGTATGTGGACCAAGAGCTTGATATCAACAGGCTCTCAGACTACG
ACGTGGACGCCATCGTCCCTCAGAGCTTCCTCAAAGACGACTCAATTGACAATAAGGTGCTGACTCGCTC
AGACAAGAACCGGGGAAAGTCAGATAACGTGCCCTCAGAGGAAGTCGTGAAAAAGATGAAGAACTATTGG
CGCCAGCTTCTGAACGCAAAGCTGATCACTCAGCGGAAGTTCGACAATCTCACTAAGGCTGAGAGGGGCG
GACTGAGCGAACTGGACAAAGCAGGATTCATTAAACGGCAACTTGTGGAGACTCGGCAGATTACTAAACA
TGTAGCCCAAATCCTTGACTCACGCATGAATACCAAGTACGACGAAAACGACAAACTTATCCGCGAGGTG
AAGGTGATTACCCTGAAGTCCAAGCTGGTCAGCGATTTCAGAAAGGACTTTCAATTCTACAAAGTGCGGG
AGATCAATAACTATCATCATGCTCATGACGCATATCTGAATGCCGTGGTGGGAACCGCCCTGATCAAGAA
GTACCCAAAGCTGGAAAGCGAGTTCGTGTACGGAGACTACAAGGTCTACGACGTGCGCAAGATGATTGCC
AAATCTGAGCAGGAGATCGGAAAGGCCACCGCAAAGTACTTCTTCTACAGCAACATCATGAATTTCTTCA
AGACCGAAATCACCCTTGCAAACGGTGAGATCCGGAAGAGGCCGCTCATCGAGACTAATGGGGAGACTGG
CGAAATCGTGTGGGACAAGGGCAGAGATTTCGCTACCGTGCGCAAAGTGCTTTCTATGCCTCAAGTGAAC
ATCGTGAAGAAAACCGAGGTGCAAACCGGAGGCTTTTCTAAGGAATCAATCCTCCCCAAGCGCAACTCCG
ACAAGCTCATTGCAAGGAAGAAGGATTGGGACCCTAAGAAGTACGGCGGATTCGATTCACCAACTGTGGC
TTATTCTGTCCTGGTCGTGGCTAAGGTGGAAAAAGGAAAGTCTAAGAAGCTCAAGAGCGTGAAGGAACTG
CTGGGTATCACCATTATGGAGCGCAGCTCCTTCGAGAAGAACCCAATTGACTTTCTCGAAGCCAAAGGTT
ACAAGGAAGTCAAGAAGGACCTTATCATCAAGCTCCCAAAGTATAGCCTGTTCGAACTGGAGAATGGGCG
GAAGCGGATGCTCGCCTCCGCTGGCGAACTTCAGAAGGGTAATGAGCTGGCTCTCCCCTCCAAGTACGTG
AATTTCCTCTACCTTGCAAGCCATTACGAGAAGCTGAAGGGGAGCCCCGAGGACAACGAGCAAAAGCAAC
TGTTTGTGGAGCAGCATAAGCATTATCTGGACGAGATCATTGAGCAGATTTCCGAGTTTTCTAAACGCGT
CATTCTCGCTGATGCCAACCTCGATAAAGTCCTTAGCGCATACAATAAGCACAGAGACAAACCAATTCGG
GAGCAGGCTGAGAATATCATCCACCTGTTCACCCTCACCAATCTTGGTGCCCCTGCCGCATTCAAGTACT
TCGACACCACCATCGACCGGAAACGCTATACCTCCACCAAAGAAGTGCTGGACGCCACCCTCATCCACCA
GAGCATCACCGGACTTTACGAAACTCGGATTGACCTCTCACAGCTCGGAGGGGATCCCAAGAAAAAGCGC
AAGGTAGGATCCATGGAACGTGTGAGAATGATTAATGTGCAAAGGCTGTTAGAAGCCGCAGAGTTTTTAG
AAAGAAGAGAAAGAGAATGCGAACACGGGTATGCCAGTTCTTTCCCTAGCATGCCCTCTCCCAGACCGAA
AAAGAAACGCAAAGTTTAACTCGAGTGGCATAAAGCAATCTTGATGAGGATAATGATTTTTTTTTGAATA
TACATAAATACTACCGTTTTTCTGCTAGATTTTGTGATGACGTAAATAAGTACATATTACTTTTTAAGCC
AAGACAAGATTAAGCATTAACTTTACCCTTTTCTTTCTAAGTTTCAATATTAGTTATCACTGTTTAAAAG
TTATGGCGAGAACGTCGGCGGTTAAAATATATTACCCTGAACGGCTGCCAAACCAGATGTCAACACAGCT
ACAACGATGTGCTTCAGTATTACATTTTTTGCCTTCAACGCCTTGATTGTTCTATTTTTGCTAATAATAA
ATCTATTTCATCGGACTAAAAGTCCATTAGTTGTAAGCGGATTTAGCTCAGTTGGGAGAGCGCCAGACTG
AAGAAAAACTTCGGTCAAGTCATCTGGAGGTCCTGTGTTCGATCCACAGAATTCGCAGATGGCCGGCATG
GTCCCAGCCTCCTCGCTGGCGCCGGCTGGGCAACACCTTCGGGTGGCGAATGGGACTCGCTATCGTCTTC
TCACGAAGACTTACTCAGTTTTAGAGCTAGAAATAGCAAGTTAAAATAAGGCTAGTCCGTTATCAACTTG
AAAAAGTGGCACCGAGTCGGTGCTTTTTTTATTTTTTGTCACTATTGTTATGTAAAATGCCACCTCTGAC
AGTATGGAACGCAAACTTCTGTCTAGTGGATAGCTGAGCAGTTACAGAGATGTTACGAACCACTAGTGCA
CTGCAGTACAGTTTAGCTTGCCTCGTCCCCGCCGGGTCACCCGGCCAGCGACATGGAGGCCCAGAATACC
CTCCTTGACAGTCTTGACGTGCGCAGCTCAGGGGCATGATGTGACTGTCGCCCGTACATTTAGCCCATAC
ATCCCCATGTATAATCATTTGCATCCATACATTTTGATGGCCGCACGGCGCGAAGCAAAAATTACGGCTC
CTCGCTCCAGACCTGCGAGCAGGGAAACGCTCCCCTCACAGACGCGTTGAATTGTCCCCACGCCGCGCCC
CTGTAGAGAAATATAAAAGGTTAGGATTTGCCACTGAGGTTCTTCTTTCATATACTTCCTTTTAAAATCT
TGCTAGGATACAGTTCTCACATCACATCCGAACATAAACAAAAATGGGTAAGGAAAAGACTCACGTTTCG
AGGCCGCGATTAAATTCCAACATGGATGCTGATTTATATGGGTATAAATGGGCTCGCGATAATGTCGGGC
AATCAGGTGCGACAATCTATCGATTGTATGGGAAGCCCGATGCGCCAGAGTTGTTTCTGAAACATGGCAA
AGGTAGCGTTGCCAATGATGTTACAGATGAGATGGTCAGACTAAACTGGCTGACGGAATTTATGCCTCTT
CCGACCATCAAGCATTTTATCCGTACTCCTGATGATGCATGGTTACTCACCACTGCGATCCCCGGCAAAA
CAGCATTCCAGGTATTAGAAGAATATCCTGATTCAGGTGAAAATATTGTTGATGCGCTGGCAGTGTTCCT
GCGCCGGTTGCATTCGATTCCTGTTTGTAATTGTCCTTTTAACAGCGATCGCGTATTTCGTCTGGCTCAG
GCGCAATCACGAATGAATAACGGTTTGGTTGATGCGAGTGATTTTGATGACGAGCGTAATGGCTGGCCTG
TTGAACAAGTCTGGAAAGAAATGCATAAGCTTTTGCCATTCTCACCGGATTCAGTCGTCACTCATGGTGA
TTTCTCACTTGATAACCTTATTTTTGACGAGGGGAAATTAATAGGTTGTATTGATGTTGGACGAGTCGGA
ATCGCAGACCGATACCAGGATCTTGCCATCCTATGGAACTGCCTCGGTGAGTTTTCTCCTTCATTACAGA
AACGGCTTTTTCAAAAATATGGTATTGATAATCCTGATATGAATAAATTGCAGTTTCATTTGATGCTCGA
TGAGTTTTTCTAAAGTAACTGACAATAAAAAGATTCTTGTTTTCAAGAACTTGTCATTTGTATAGTTTTT
TTATATTGTAGTTGTTCTATTTTAATCAAATGTTAGCGTGATTTATATTTTTTTTCGCCTCGACATCATC
TGCCCAGATGCGAAGTTAAGTGCGCAGAAAGTAATATCATGCGTCAATCGTATGTGAATGCTGGTCGCTA
TACTGGAGTATCACGTGCTATAAAAATAATTATAATTTAAATTTTTTAATATAAATATATAAATTAAAAA
TAGAAAGTAAAAAAAGAAATTAAAGAAAAAATAGTTTTTGTTTTCCGAAGATGTAAAAGACTCTAGGGGG
ATCGCCAACAAATACTACCTTTTATCTTGCTCTTCCTGCTCTCAGGTATTAATGCCGAATTGTTTCATCT
TGTCTGTGTAGAAAACCACACACGAAAATCCTGTGATTTTACATTTTACTTATCGTTAATCGAATGTATA
TCTATTTAATCTGCTTTTCTTGTCTAATAAATATATATGTAAAGTACGCTTTTTGTTGAAATTTTTTAAA
CCTTTGTTTATTTTTTTTTCTTCATTCCGTAACTCTTCTACCTTCTTTATTTACTTTCTAAAATCCAAAT
ACAAAACATAAAAATAAATAAACACAGAGTAAATTCCCAAATTATTCCATCATTAAAAGATACGAGGCGC
GTGTAAGTTACAGGCAAGCGATCCGTCCCGAGCGGCCGCGTGTTACAACCAATTAACCAATTCTGATTAG
AAAAACTCATCGAGCATCAAATGAAACTGCAATTTATTCATATCAGGATTATCAATACCATATTTTTGAA
AAAGCCGTTTCTGTAATGAAGGAGAAAACTCACCGAGGCAGTTCCATAGGATGGCAAGATCCTGGTATCG
GTCTGCGATTCCGACTCGTCCAACATCAATACAACCTATTAATTTCCCCTCGTCAAAAATAAGGTTATCA
AGTGAGAAATCACCATGAGTGACGACTGAATCCGGTGAGAATGGCAAAAGCTTATGCATTTCTTTCCAGA
CTTGTTCAACAGGCCAGCCATTACGCTCGTCATCAAAATCACTCGCATCAACCAAACCGTTATTCATTCG
TGATTGCGCCTGAGCGAGGCGAAATACGCGATCGCTGTTAAAAGGACAATTACAAACAGGAATCGAATGC
AACCGGCGCAGGAACACTGCCAGCGCATCAACAATATTTTCACCTGAATCAGGATATTCTTCTAATACCT
GGAATGCTGTTTTCCCGGGGATCGCAGTGGTGAGTAACCATGCATCATCAGGAGTACGGATAAAATGCTT
GATGGTCGGAAGAGGCATAAATTCCGTCAGCCAGTTTAGTCTGACCATCTCATCTGTAACATCATTGGCA
ACGCTACCTTTGCCATGTTTCAGAAACAACTCTGGCGCATCGGGCTTCCCATACAATCGATAGATTGTCG
CACCTGATTGCCCGACATTATCGCGAGCCCATTTATACCCATATAAATCAGCATCCATGTTGGAATTTAA
TCGCGGCCTGGAGCAAGACGTTTCCCGTTGAATATGGCTCATAACACCCCTTGTATTACTGTTTATGTAA
GCAGACAGTTTTATTGTTCATGATGATATATTTTTATCTTGTGCAATGTAACATCAGAGATTTTGAGACA
CAACGTGGCTTTGTTGAATAAATCGAACTTTTGCTGAGTTGAAGGATCAGTCATGACCAAAATCCCTTAA
CGTGAGTTTTCGTTCCACTGAGCGTCAGACCCCGTAGAAAAGATCAAAGGATCTTCTTGAGATCCTTTTT
TTCTGCGCGTAATCTGCTGCTTGCAAACAAAAAAACCACCGCTACCAGCGGTGGTTTGTTTGCCGGATCA
AGAGCTACCAACTCTTTTTCCGAAGGTAACTGGCTTCAGCAGAGCGCAGATACCAAATACTGTTCTTCTA
GTGTAGCCGTAGTTAGGCCACCACTTCAAGAACTCTGTAGCACCGCCTACATACCTCGCTCTGCTAATCC
TGTTACCAGTGGCTGCTGCCAGTGGCGATAAGTCGTGTCTTACCGGGTTGGACTCAAGACGATAGTTACC
GGATAAGGCGCAGCGGTCGGGCTGAACGGGGGGTTCGTGCACACAGCCCAGCTTGGAGCGAACGACCTAC
ACCGAACTGAGATACCTACAGCGTGAGCTATGAGAAAGCGCCACGCTTCCCGAAGGGAGAAAGGCGGACA
GGTATCCGGTAAGCGGCAGGGTCGGAACAGGAGAGCGCACGAGGGAGCTTCCAGGGGGAAACGCCTGGTA
TCTTTATAGTCCTGTCGGGTTTCGCCACCTCTGACTTGAGCGTCGATTTTTGTGATGCTCGTCAGGGGGG
CGGAGCCTATGGAAAAACGCCAGCAACGCGGCCTTTTTACGGTTCCTGGCCTTTTGCTGGCCTTTTGCTC
ACATGTTCTTTCCTGCGTTATCCCCTGATTCTGTGGATAACCGTGCGGCCGC
