>Addgene plasmid #163708 | EC2_3_dCas9_Mxi1_sgRNA | depositor partial sequence | sequence record 317412 | dCas9 sequence
GACAAGAAGTATTCTATCGGACTGGCCATCGGGACTAATAGCGTCGGGTGGGCCGTGATCACTGACGAGT
ACAAGGTGCCCTCTAAGAAGTTCAAGGTGCTCGGGAACACCGACCGGCATTCCATCAAGAAAAATCTGAT
CGGAGCTCTCCTCTTTGATTCAGGGGAAACCGCTGAAGCAACCCGCCTCAAGCGGACTGCTAGACGGCGG
TACACCAGGAGGAAGAACCGGATTTGTTACCTTCAAGAGATATTCTCCAACGAAATGGCAAAGGTCGACG
ACAGCTTCTTCCATAGGCTGGAAGAATCATTCCTCGTGGAAGAGGATAAGAAGCATGAACGGCATCCCAT
CTTCGGTAATATCGTCGACGAGGTGGCCTATCACGAGAAATACCCAACCATCTACCATCTTCGCAAAAAG
CTGGTGGACTCAACCGACAAGGCAGACCTCCGGCTTATCTACCTGGCCCTGGCCCACATGATCAAGTTCA
GAGGCCACTTCCTGATCGAGGGCGACCTCAATCCTGACAATAGCGATGTGGATAAACTGTTCATCCAGCT
GGTGCAGACTTACAACCAGCTCTTTGAAGAGAACCCCATCAATGCAAGCGGAGTCGATGCCAAGGCCATT
CTGTCAGCCCGGCTGTCAAAGAGCCGCAGACTTGAGAATCTTATCGCTCAGCTGCCGGGTGAAAAGAAAA
ATGGACTGTTCGGGAACCTGATTGCTCTTTCACTTGGGCTGACTCCCAATTTCAAGTCTAATTTCGACCT
GGCAGAGGATGCCAAGCTGCAACTGTCCAAGGACACCTATGATGACGATCTCGACAACCTCCTGGCCCAG
ATCGGTGACCAATACGCCGACCTTTTCCTTGCTGCTAAGAATCTTTCTGACGCCATCCTGCTGTCTGACA
TTCTCCGCGTGAACACTGAAATCACCAAGGCCCCTCTTTCAGCTTCAATGATTAAGCGGTATGATGAGCA
CCACCAGGACCTGACCCTGCTTAAGGCACTCGTCCGGCAGCAGCTTCCGGAGAAGTACAAGGAAATCTTC
TTTGACCAGTCAAAGAATGGATACGCCGGCTACATCGACGGAGGTGCCTCCCAAGAGGAATTTTATAAGT
TTATCAAACCTATCCTTGAGAAGATGGACGGCACCGAAGAGCTCCTCGTGAAACTGAATCGGGAGGATCT
GCTGCGGAAGCAGCGCACTTTCGACAATGGGAGCATTCCCCACCAGATCCATCTTGGGGAGCTTCACGCC
ATCCTTCGGCGCCAAGAGGACTTCTACCCCTTTCTTAAGGACAACAGGGAGAAGATTGAGAAAATTCTCA
CTTTCCGCATCCCCTACTACGTGGGACCCCTCGCCAGAGGAAATAGCCGGTTTGCTTGGATGACCAGAAA
GTCAGAAGAAACTATCACTCCCTGGAACTTCGAAGAGGTGGTGGACAAGGGAGCCAGCGCTCAGTCATTC
ATCGAACGGATGACTAACTTCGATAAGAACCTCCCCAATGAGAAGGTCCTGCCGAAACATTCCCTGCTCT
ACGAGTACTTTACCGTGTACAACGAGCTGACCAAGGTGAAATATGTCACCGAAGGGATGAGGAAGCCCGC
ATTCCTGTCAGGCGAACAAAAGAAGGCAATTGTGGACCTTCTGTTCAAGACCAATAGAAAGGTGACCGTG
AAGCAGCTGAAGGAGGACTATTTCAAGAAAATTGAATGCTTCGACTCTGTGGAGATTAGCGGGGTCGAAG
ATCGGTTCAACGCAAGCCTGGGTACCTACCATGATCTGCTTAAGATCATCAAGGACAAGGATTTTCTGGA
CAATGAGGAGAAAGAGGACATCCTTGAGGACATTGTCCTGACTCTCACTCTGTTCGAGGACCGGGAAATG
ATCGAGGAGAGGCTTAAGACCTACGCCCATCTGTTCGACGATAAAGTGATGAAGCAACTTAAACGGAGAA
GATATACCGGATGGGGACGCCTTAGCCGCAAACTCATCAACGGAATCCGGGACAAACAGAGCGGAAAGAC
CATTCTTGATTTCCTTAAGAGCGACGGATTCGCTAATCGCAACTTCATGCAACTTATCCATGATGATTCC
CTGACCTTTAAGGAGGACATCCAGAAGGCCCAAGTGTCTGGACAAGGTGACTCACTGCACGAGCATATCG
CAAATCTGGCTGGTTCACCCGCTATTAAGAAGGGTATTCTCCAGACCGTGAAAGTCGTGGACGAGCTGGT
CAAGGTGATGGGTCGCCATAAACCAGAGAACATTGTCATCGAGATGGCCAGGGAAAACCAGACTACCCAG
AAGGGACAGAAGAACAGCAGGGAGCGGATGAAAAGAATTGAGGAAGGGATTAAGGAGCTCGGGTCACAGA
TCCTTAAAGAGCACCCGGTGGAAAACACCCAGCTTCAGAATGAGAAGCTCTATCTGTACTACCTTCAAAA
TGGACGCGATATGTATGTGGACCAAGAGCTTGATATCAACAGGCTCTCAGACTACGACGTGGACGCCATC
GTCCCTCAGAGCTTCCTCAAAGACGACTCAATTGACAATAAGGTGCTGACTCGCTCAGACAAGAACCGGG
GAAAGTCAGATAACGTGCCCTCAGAGGAAGTCGTGAAAAAGATGAAGAACTATTGGCGCCAGCTTCTGAA
CGCAAAGCTGATCACTCAGCGGAAGTTCGACAATCTCACTAAGGCTGAGAGGGGCGGACTGAGCGAACTG
GACAAAGCAGGATTCATTAAACGGCAACTTGTGGAGACTCGGCAGATTACTAAACATGTAGCCCAAATCC
TTGACTCACGCATGAATACCAAGTACGACGAAAACGACAAACTTATCCGCGAGGTGAAGGTGATTACCCT
GAAGTCCAAGCTGGTCAGCGATTTCAGAAAGGACTTTCAATTCTACAAAGTGCGGGAGATCAATAACTAT
CATCATGCTCATGACGCATATCTGAATGCCGTGGTGGGAACCGCCCTGATCAAGAAGTACCCAAAGCTGG
AAAGCGAGTTCGTGTACGGAGACTACAAGGTCTACGACGTGCGCAAGATGATTGCCAAATCTGAGCAGGA
GATCGGAAAGGCCACCGCAAAGTACTTCTTCTACAGCAACATCATGAATTTCTTCAAGACCGAAATCACC
CTTGCAAACGGTGAGATCCGGAAGAGGCCGCTCATCGAGACTAATGGGGAGACTGGCGAAATCGTGTGGG
ACAAGGGCAGAGATTTCGCTACCGTGCGCAAAGTGCTTTCTATGCCTCAAGTGAACATCGTGAAGAAAAC
CGAGGTGCAAACCGGAGGCTTTTCTAAGGAATCAATCCTCCCCAAGCGCAACTCCGACAAGCTCATTGCA
AGGAAGAAGGATTGGGACCCTAAGAAGTACGGCGGATTCGATTCACCAACTGTGGCTTATTCTGTCCTGG
TCGTGGCTAAGGTGGAAAAAGGAAAGTCTAAGAAGCTCAAGAGCGTGAAGGAACTGCTGGGTATCACCAT
TATGGAGCGCAGCTCCTTCGAGAAGAACCCAATTGACTTTCTCGAAGCCAAAGGTTACAAGGAAGTCAAG
AAGGACCTTATCATCAAGCTCCCAAAGTATAGCCTGTTCGAACTGGAGAATGGGCGGAAGCGGATGCTCG
CCTCCGCTGGCGAACTTCAGAAGGGTAATGAGCTGGCTCTCCCCTCCAAGTACGTGAATTTCCTCTACCT
TGCAAGCCATTACGAGAAGCTGAAGGGGAGCCCCGAGGACAACGAGCAAAAGCAACTGTTTGTGGAGCAG
CATAAGCATTATCTGGACGAGATCATTGAGCAGATTTCCGAGTTTTCTAAACGCGTCATTCTCGCTGATG
CCAACCTCGATAAAGTCCTTAGCGCATACAATAAGCACAGAGACAAACCAATTCGGGAGCAGGCTGAGAA
TATCATCCACCTGTTCACCCTCACCAATCTTGGTGCCCCTGCCGCATTCAAGTACTTCGACACCACCATC
GACCGGAAACGCTATACCTCCACCAAAGAAGTGCTGGACGCCACCCTCATCCACCAGAGCATCACCGGAC
TTTACGAAACTCGGATTGACCTCTCACAGCTCGGAGGGGAT
