>Addgene plasmid #163708 | EC2_3_dCas9_Mxi1_sgRNA | depositor partial sequence | sequence record 317413 | Mxi1+SV40 NLS sequence
ATGGAACGTGTGAGAATGATTAATGTGCAAAGGCTGTTAGAAGCCGCAGAGTTTTTAGAAAGAAGAGAAA
GAGAATGCGAACACGGGTATGCCAGTTCTTTCCCTAGCATGCCCTCTCCCAGACCGAAAAAGAAACGCAA
AGTT
